Addgene plasmid #127465: pZF-AAA
Purpose: coding sequence for wild type zinc finger ZF-AAA (ZiF268)
Depositing lab: Sebastian Maerkl. Depositing organization: Swiss Federal Institute of Technology (EPFL). Publication: Cell-free gene-regulatory network engineering with synthetic transcription factors. Swank Z, Laohakunakorn N, Maerkl SJ. Proc Natl Acad Sci U S A. 2019 Mar 26;116(13):5892-5901. doi: 10.1073/pnas.1816591116. Epub 2019 Mar 8. PubMed 30850530.
Backbone
  Vector backbone: pET-21a
  Backbone size w/o insert (bp): 5344
  Total vector size (bp): 5607
  Vector type: cell-free transcription–translation
Growth in bacteria
  Bacterial resistance: Ampicillin, 100 μg/mL
  Growth temperature: 37°C
  Growth strain: DH5alpha
  Copy number: High Copy
Gene/Insert
  Gene/Insert name: ZF-AAA (alt name: ZiF268)
  Species: H. sapiens (human)
  Insert size (bp): 267
  Entrez Gene: EGR1 (a.k.a. AT225, G0S30, KROX-24, NGFI-A, TIS8, ZIF-268, ZIF268, ZNF225)
  Promoter: T7
  Cloning method: Ligation Independent Cloning
  Sequencing primers: 5′ ATGCGTCCGGCGTAG; 3′ AACCCCTCAAGACCCG
Terms and licenses: Academic/Nonprofit Terms; Industry Terms: Not Available to Industry
Depositor comments: Integrating Gene Synthesis and Microfluidic Protein Analysis for Rapid Protein Engineering. NAR. 2016 April; 44(7): e68. doi:10.1093/nar/gkv1497.
How to cite: pZF-AAA was a gift from Sebastian Maerkl (Addgene plasmid # 127465 ; http://n2t.net/addgene:127465 ; RRID:Addgene_127465)
