[The description below was written by a language model from this plasmid's Addgene catalogue record and pLannotate feature annotations shown in this document.]
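Description:
pZF-AAA is a pET-21a-based bacterial expression plasmid (about 5.6 kb) carrying the coding sequence for the wild-type zinc finger protein ZF-AAA, which corresponds to the three-finger DNA-binding domain Zif268 of human EGR1. The roughly 267 bp insert was introduced by ligation-independent cloning. The catalogue classifies the vector as intended for cell-free transcription–translation rather than conventional in vivo expression. It is propagated in E. coli under ampicillin selection through the β-lactamase gene and its own promoter. Replication relies on the ColE1/pMB1-type origin, accompanied by the pBR322-derived bom site and rop gene, and an f1 origin is also present. The record lists the plasmid as high copy, although rop normally moderates copy number.

The expression cassette follows the standard pET layout: a T7 promoter with an adjacent lac operator, the efficient T7 gene 10 ribosome binding site, the zinc finger open reading frame, and a T7 terminator. A backbone-encoded lacI gene supplies the lac repressor. The automated annotation matches only part of the insert, to an EGR1 homologue from canary, which reflects the conservation of the zinc finger region rather than a different source species. It also calls a short fragment resembling a T7 gene 10B-derived solubility tag just upstream of the terminator. Whether this is fused in frame to the zinc finger is not stated. The tetracycline-resistance fragments are nonfunctional backbone remnants. The plasmid serves as a template for producing the reference Zif268 zinc finger, a starting point for synthetic transcription factors used to build gene-regulatory networks in cell-free systems.
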