Features (pLannotate 1.2.2; 18 found; start..end, strand, type, name):
      1..23      +  RBS            RBS: efficient ribosome binding site from bacteriophage T7 gene 10 (Olins and Rangwala, 1989)
     64..153     +  CDS            EGR1 (fragment): EGR1_SERCA - Also known as ZENK From Serinus canaria (Island canary) (Fringilla canaria).
    304..353     +  CDS            SET1 (fragment): solubility-enhancement tag derived from T7 phage gene 10B
    361..408     +  terminator     T7 terminator: transcription terminator for bacteriophage T7 RNA polymerase
    445..873     +  rep_origin     f1 ori (sequence partly withheld): f1 bacteriophage origin of replication; arrow indicates direction of (+) strand synthesis
    926..1030    +  promoter       AmpR promoter: bla
   1031..1891    +  CDS            AmpR: β-lactamase; bla; confers resistance to ampicillin, carbenicillin, and related antibiotics
   2062..2650    +  rep_origin     ori: high-copy-number ColE1/pMB1/pBR322/pUC origin of replication
   2836..2975    -  misc_feature   bom: basis of mobility region from pBR322
   3077..3268    -  CDS            rop: Rop protein, which maintains plasmids at low copy number; rop
   3285..3665    +  CDS            YPB1_ECOLX: Protein predicted: Swiss-Prot protein existence level 4. From Escherichia coli.
   3737..4028    -  CDS            TcR (fragment): tetracycline efflux protein; tet; confers resistance to tetracycline
   4043..4064    -  protein_bind   CAP binding site: CAP binding activates transcription in the presence of cAMP. E. coli catabolite activator protein
   4077..5159    -  CDS            lacI: lac repressor; lacI; The lac repressor binds to the lac operator to inhibit transcription in E. coli. This inhibition can be relieved by adding lactose or isopropyl-β-D-thiogalactopyranoside (IPTG).
   5160..5237    -  promoter       lacI promoter: lacI
   5245..5524    -  CDS            TcR (fragment): tetracycline efflux protein; tet; confers resistance to tetracycline
   5550..5568    +  promoter       T7 promoter: promoter for bacteriophage T7 RNA polymerase
   5569..5593    +  protein_bind   lac operator: The lac repressor binds to the lac operator to inhibit transcription in E. coli. This inhibition can be relieved by adding lactose or isopropyl-β-D-thiogalactopyranoside (IPTG). lac repressor encoded by lacI
>Addgene plasmid #127465 | pZF-AAA | addgene full sequence | sequence record 263297 | Addgene NGS Result
TTTGTTTAACTTTAAGAAGGAGATATACATATGGAACGTCCGTACGCTTGCCCGGTTGAATCTTGCGACC
GTCGTTTCTCTCGTTCTGACGAACTGACCCGTCATATTAGAATTCATACTGGACAAAAACCATTCCAATG
TAGAATTTGTATGAGAAATTTCTCTCGTTCTGACCACCTGACCACCCACATCCGTACCCACACCGGTGAA
AAACCGTTCGCTTGCGACATCTGCGGTCGTAAATTCGCTCGTTCTGACGAACGTAAACGTCACACCAAAA
TCCACCTGCGTCAGTAAGATCCGGCTGCTAACAAAGCCCGAAAGGAAGCTGAGTTGGCTGCTGCCACCGC
TGAGCAATAACTAGCATAACCCCTTGGGGCCTCTAAACGGGTCTTGAGGGGTTTTTTGCTGAAAGGAGGA
ACTATATCCGGATTGGCGAATGGG
[124 nt withheld, positions 445-568]
C
[91 nt withheld, positions 570-660]
A
[49 nt withheld, positions 662-710]
CCTTTGACGTTGGAGTCCACGTTCTTT
[37 nt withheld, positions 738-774]
ACCCTATCTCGGTCTATTCTTTTGATTTATAAGGGATTTTGCCGATTTCGGCCTATTGGTTAAAAAATGA
GCTGATTTAACAAAAATTTAACGCGAATTTTAACAAAATATTAACGCTTACAATTTAGGTGGCACTTTTC
GGGGAAATGTGCGCGGAACCCCTATTTGTTTATTTTTCTAAATACATTCAAATATGTATCCGCTCATGAG
ACAATAACCCTGATAAATGCTTCAATAATATTGAAAAAGGAAGAGTATGAGTATTCAACATTTCCGTGTC
GCCCTTATTCCCTTTTTTGCGGCATTTTGCCTTCCTGTTTTTGCTCACCCAGAAACGCTGGTGAAAGTAA
AAGATGCTGAAGATCAGTTGGGTGCACGAGTGGGTTACATCGAACTGGATCTCAACAGCGGTAAGATCCT
TGAGAGTTTTCGCCCCGAAGAACGTTTTCCAATGATGAGCACTTTTAAAGTTCTGCTATGTGGCGCGGTA
TTATCCCGTATTGACGCCGGGCAAGAGCAACTCGGTCGCCGCATACACTATTCTCAGAATGACTTGGTTG
AGTACTCACCAGTCACAGAAAAGCATCTTACGGATGGCATGACAGTAAGAGAATTATGCAGTGCTGCCAT
AACCATGAGTGATAACACTGCGGCCAACTTACTTCTGACAACGATCGGAGGACCGAAGGAGCTAACCGCT
TTTTTGCACAACATGGGGGATCATGTAACTCGCCTTGATCGTTGGGAACCGGAGCTGAATGAAGCCATAC
CAAACGACGAGCGTGACACCACGATGCCTGCAGCAATGGCAACAACGTTGCGCAAACTATTAACTGGCGA
ACTACTTACTCTAGCTTCCCGGCAACAATTAATAGACTGGATGGAGGCGGATAAAGTTGCAGGACCACTT
CTGCGCTCGGCCCTTCCGGCTGGCTGGTTTATTGCTGATAAATCTGGAGCCGGTGAGCGTGGGTCTCGCG
GTATCATTGCAGCACTGGGGCCAGATGGTAAGCCCTCCCGTATCGTAGTTATCTACACGACGGGGAGTCA
GGCAACTATGGATGAACGAAATAGACAGATCGCTGAGATAGGTGCCTCACTGATTAAGCATTGGTAACTG
TCAGACCAAGTTTACTCATATATACTTTAGATTGATTTAAAACTTCATTTTTAATTTAAAAGGATCTAGG
TGAAGATCCTTTTTGATAATCTCATGACCAAAATCCCTTAACGTGAGTTTTCGTTCCACTGAGCGTCAGA
CCCCGTAGAAAAGATCAAAGGATCTTCTTGAGATCCTTTTTTTCTGCGCGTAATCTGCTGCTTGCAAACA
AAAAAACCACCGCTACCAGCGGTGGTTTGTTTGCCGGATCAAGAGCTACCAACTCTTTTTCCGAAGGTAA
CTGGCTTCAGCAGAGCGCAGATACCAAATACTGTCCTTCTAGTGTAGCCGTAGTTAGGCCACCACTTCAA
GAACTCTGTAGCACCGCCTACATACCTCGCTCTGCTAATCCTGTTACCAGTGGCTGCTGCCAGTGGCGAT
AAGTCGTGTCTTACCGGGTTGGACTCAAGACGATAGTTACCGGATAAGGCGCAGCGGTCGGGCTGAACGG
GGGGTTCGTGCACACAGCCCAGCTTGGAGCGAACGACCTACACCGAACTGAGATACCTACAGCGTGAGCT
ATGAGAAAGCGCCACGCTTCCCGAAGGGAGAAAGGCGGACAGGTATCCGGTAAGCGGCAGGGTCGGAACA
GGAGAGCGCACGAGGGAGCTTCCAGGGGGAAACGCCTGGTATCTTTATAGTCCTGTCGGGTTTCGCCACC
TCTGACTTGAGCGTCGATTTTTGTGATGCTCGTCAGGGGGGCGGAGCCTATGGAAAAACGCCAGCAACGC
GGCCTTTTTACGGTTCCTGGCCTTTTGCTGGCCTTTTGCTCACATGTTCTTTCCTGCGTTATCCCCTGAT
TCTGTGGATAACCGTATTACCGCCTTTGAGTGAGCTGATACCGCTCGCCGCAGCCGAACGACCGAGCGCA
GCGAGTCAGTGAGCGAGGAAGCGGAAGAGCGCCTGATGCGGTATTTTCTCCTTACGCATCTGTGCGGTAT
TTCACACCGCAATGGTGCACTCTCAGTACAATCTGCTCTGATGCCGCATAGTTAAGCCAGTATACACTCC
GCTATCGCTACGTGACTGGGTCATGGCTGCGCCCCGACACCCGCCAACACCCGCTGACGCGCCCTGACGG
GCTTGTCTGCTCCCGGCATCCGCTTACAGACAAGCTGTGACCGTCTCCGGGAGCTGCATGTGTCAGAGGT
TTTCACCGTCATCACCGAAACGCGCGAGGCAGCTGCGGTAAAGCTCATCAGCGTGGTCGTGAAGCGATTC
ACAGATGTCTGCCTGTTCATCCGCGTCCAGCTCGTTGAGTTTCTCCAGAAGCGTTAATGTCTGGCTTCTG
ATAAAGCGGGCCATGTTAAGGGCGGTTTTTTCCTGTTTGGTCACTGATGCCTCCGTGTAAGGGGGATTTC
TGTTCATGGGGGTAATGATACCGATGAAACGAGAGAGGATGCTCACGATACGGGTTACTGATGATGAACA
TGCCCGGTTACTGGAACGTTGTGAGGGTAAACAACTGGCGGTATGGATGCGGCGGGACCAGAGAAAAATC
ACTCAGGGTCAATGCCAGCGCTTCGTTAATACAGATGTAGGTGTTCCACAGGGTAGCCAGCAGCATCCTG
CGATGCAGATCCGGAACATAATGGTGCAGGGCGCTGACTTCCGCGTTTCCAGACTTTACGAAACACGGAA
ACCGAAGACCATTCATGTTGTTGCTCAGGTCGCAGACGTTTTGCAGCAGCAGTCGCTTCACGTTCGCTCG
CGTATCGGTGATTCATTCTGCTAACCAGTAAGGCAACCCCGCCAGCCTAGCCGGGTCCTCAACGACAGGA
GCACGATCATGCGCACCCGTGGGGCCGCCATGCCGGCGATAATGGCCTGCTTCTCGCCGAAACGTTTGGT
GGCGGGACCAGTGACGAAGGCTTGAGCGAGGGCGTGCAAGATTCCGAATACCGCAAGCGACAGGCCGATC
ATCGTCGCGCTCCAGCGAAAGCGGTCCTCGCCGAAAATGACCCAGAGCGCTGCCGGCACCTGTCCTACGA
GTTGCATGATAAAGAAGACAGTCATAAGTGCGGCGACGATAGTCATGCCCCGCGCCCACCGGAAGGAGCT
GACTGGGTTGAAGGCTCTCAAGGGCATCGGTCGAGATCCCGGTGCCTAATGAGTGAGCTAACTTACATTA
ATTGCGTTGCGCTCACTGCCCGCTTTACAGTCGGGAAACCTGTCGTGCCAGCTGCATTAATGAATCGGCC
AACGCGCGGGGAGAGGCGGTTTGCGTATTGGGCGCCAGGGTGGTTTTTCTTTTCACCAGTGAGACGGGCA
ACAGCTGATTGCCCTTCACCGCCTGGCCCTGAGAGAGTTGCAGCAAGCGGTCCACGCTGGTTTGCCCCAG
CAGGCGAAAATCCTGTTTGATGGTGGTTAACGGCGGGATATAACATGAGCTGTCTTCGGTATCGTCGTAT
CCCACTACCGAGATATCCGCACCAACGCGCAGCCCGGACTCGGTAATGGCGCGCATTGCGCCCAGCGCCA
TCTGATCGTTGGCAACCAGCATCGCAGTGGGAACGATGCCCTCATTCAGCATTTGCATGGTTTGTTGAAA
ACCGGACATGGCACTCCAGTCGCCTTCCCGTTCCGCTATCGGCTGAATTTGATTGCGAGTGAGATATTTA
TGCCAGCCAGCCAGACGCAGACGCGCCGAGACAGAACTTAATGGGCCCGCTAACAGCGCGATTTGCTGGT
GACCCAATGCGACCAGATGCTCCACGCCCAGTCGCGTACCGTCTTCATGGGAGAAAATAATACTGTTGAT
GGGTGTCTGGTCAGAGACATCAAGAAATAACGCCGGAACATTAGTGCAGGCAGCTTCCACAGCAATGGCA
TCCTGGTCATCCAGCGGATAGTTAATGATCAGCCCACTGACGCGTTGCGCGAGAAGATTGTGCACCGCCG
CTTTACAGGCTTCGACGCCGCTTCGTTCTACCATCGACACCACCACGCTGGCACCCAGTTGATCGGCGCG
AGATTTAATCGCCGCGACAATTTGCGACGGCGCGTGCAGGGCCAGACTGGAGGTGGCAACGCCAATCAGC
AACGACTGTTTGCCCGCCAGTTGTTGTGCCACGCGGTTGGGAATGTAATTCAGCTCCGCCATCGCCGCTT
CCACTTTTTCCCGCGTTTTCGCAGAAACGTGGCTGGCCTGGTTCACCACGCGGGAAACGGTCTGATAAGA
GACACCGGCATACTCTGCGACATCGTATAACGTTACTGGTTTCACATTCACCACCCTGAATTGACTCTCT
TCCGGGCGCTATCATGCCATACCGCGAAAGGTTTTGCGCCATTCGATGGTGTCCGGGATCTCGACGCTCT
CCCTTATGCGACTCCTGCATTAGGAAGCAGCCCAGTAGTAGGTTGAGGCCGTTGAGCACCGCCGCCGCAA
GGAATGGTGCATGCAAGGAGATGGCGCCCAACAGTCCCCCGGCCACGGGGCCTGCCACCATACCCACGCC
GAAACAAGCGCTCATGAGCCCGAAGTGGCGAGCCCGATCTTCCCCATCGGTGATGTCGGCGATATAGGCG
CCAGCAACCGCACCTGTGGCGCCGGTGATGCCGGCCACGATGCGTCCGGCGTAGAGGATCGAGATCGATC
TCGATCCCGCGAAATTAATACGACTCACTATAGGGGAATTGTGAGCGGATAACAATTCCCCTCTAGAAAT
AAT
